Addgene plasmid #41026: pFA6a-kanMX-tetO-Pcyc1-GST
Depositing lab: Michael Nick Boddy. Depositing organization: Scripps California (The Scripps Research Institute). Publication: A new versatile system for rapid control of gene expression in the fission yeast Schizosaccharomyces pombe. Zilio N, Wehrkamp-Richter S, Boddy MN. Yeast. 2012 Aug 29. doi: 10.1002/yea.2920. PubMed 22968950.
Backbone
  Vector backbone: pFA6a
  Vector type: N-terminal tagging/promoter replacement
  Selectable markers: G418
Growth in bacteria
  Bacterial resistance: Ampicillin, 100 μg/mL
  Growth temperature: 37°C
  Growth strain: DH5alpha
  Copy number: Unknown
Gene/Insert
  Gene/Insert name: tetO7-Pcyc1-GST
Terms and licenses: Academic/Nonprofit Terms; Industry Terms: Not Available to Industry
How to cite: pFA6a-kanMX-tetO-Pcyc1-GST was a gift from Michael Nick Boddy (Addgene plasmid # 41026 ; http://n2t.net/addgene:41026 ; RRID:Addgene_41026)
