[The description below was written by a language model from this plasmid's Addgene catalogue record and pLannotate feature annotations shown in this document.]
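Description:
pFA6a-kanMX-tetO-Pcyc1-GST is a 5,353 bp template plasmid of the pFA6a family, catalogued as an N-terminal tagging and promoter-replacement vector for the fission yeast Schizosaccharomyces pombe. It is maintained in E. coli through a high-copy ColE1/pUC-type origin and an ampicillin resistance gene (β-lactamase with its own promoter). The backbone also carries flanking SP6 and T7 phage promoters and short remnants of bom, rop and lacI that have no evident function here. No yeast replication origin is annotated. This fits the usual use of pFA6a modules as PCR templates for cassettes that integrate into the chromosome by homologous recombination, rather than as episomes.

The payload has two parts. A kanMX marker, on the reverse strand relative to the expression module, confers G418 resistance for selecting yeast integrants. Next to it, and facing the opposite way, is a tetracycline response element with seven tetO operator copies. According to the insert name, this is followed by a Pcyc1 promoter, which presumably lies in the unannotated gap before the next feature. Downstream is the Schistosoma japonicum glutathione S-transferase (GST) coding sequence, followed by an S. cerevisiae ADH1 terminator.

When placed upstream of a target open reading frame, the cassette would replace the native promoter with a tetO7-Pcyc1 promoter and fuse GST to the N-terminus of the protein. The associated publication describes a system for rapid control of gene expression in fission yeast. Regulation would depend on a TetR-based factor, which this plasmid does not encode and which must be supplied separately. The GST tag allows detection or affinity purification of the regulated protein.
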