Features (pLannotate 1.2.2; 12 found; start..end, strand, type, name):
      1..19      -  promoter       SP6 promoter: promoter for bacteriophage SP6 RNA polymerase
     82..133     -  misc_feature   bom (fragment): basis of mobility region from pBR322
    235..270     -  CDS            rop (fragment): Rop protein, which maintains plasmids at low copy number; rop
    365..469     +  promoter       AmpR promoter: bla
    470..1330    +  CDS            AmpR: β-lactamase; bla; confers resistance to ampicillin, carbenicillin, and related antibiotics
   1501..2089    +  rep_origin     ori: high-copy-number ColE1/pMB1/pBR322/pUC origin of replication
   2272..2325    +  CDS            lacI (fragment): lac repressor; lacI; The lac repressor binds to the lac operator to inhibit transcription in E. coli. This inhibition can be relieved by adding lactose or isopropyl-β-D-thiogalactopyranoside (IPTG).
   2347..2365    +  promoter       T7 promoter: promoter for bacteriophage T7 RNA polymerase
   2470..3826    -  gene           kanMX: yeast selectable marker conferring kanamycin resistance (Wach et al., 1994)
   3909..4179    +  protein_bind   tetracycline response element: contains seven copies of the tetracycline operator tetO tetracycline repressor TetR
   4396..5049    +  CDS            GST26_SCHJA: Experimental evidence at protein level: Swiss-Prot protein existence level 1. GST isoenzymes appear to play a central role in the parasite detoxification system. Other functions are also suspected including a role in increasing the solubility of haematin in the parasite gut. From Schistosoma japonicum (Blood fluke).
   5091..5278    +  terminator     ADH1 terminator: S. cerevisiae ADH1; transcription terminator for the S. cerevisiae alcohol dehydrogenase 1 (ADH1) gene
>Addgene plasmid #41026 | pFA6a-kanMX-tetO-Pcyc1-GST | depositor full sequence | sequence record 56251 | pFA6a-kanMX-tetO-Pcyc1-GST sequence 5353 bps
TCTATAGTGTCACCTAAATCGTATGTGTATGATACATAAGGTTATGTATTAATTGTAGCCGCGTTCTAAC
GACAATATGTCCATATGGTGCACTCTCAGTACAATCTGCTCTGATGCCGCATAGTTAAGCCAGCCCCGAC
ACCCGCCAACACCCGCTGACGCGCCCTGACGGGCTTGTCTGCTCCCGGCATCCGCTTACAGACAAGCTGT
GACCGTCTCCGGGAGCTGCATGTGTCAGAGGTTTTCACCGTCATCACCGAAACGCGCGAGACGAAAGGGC
CTCGTGATACGCCTATTTTTATAGGTTAATGTCATGATAATAATGGTTTCTTAGACGTCAGGTGGCACTT
TTCGGGGAAATGTGCGCGGAACCCCTATTTGTTTATTTTTCTAAATACATTCAAATATGTATCCGCTCAT
GAGACAATAACCCTGATAAATGCTTCAATAATATTGAAAAAGGAAGAGTATGAGTATTCAACATTTCCGT
GTCGCCCTTATTCCCTTTTTTGCGGCATTTTGCCTTCCTGTTTTTGCTCACCCAGAAACGCTGGTGAAAG
TAAAAGATGCTGAAGATCAGTTGGGTGCACGAGTGGGTTACATCGAACTGGATCTCAACAGCGGTAAGAT
CCTTGAGAGTTTTCGCCCCGAAGAACGTTTTCCAATGATGAGCACTTTTAAAGTTCTGCTATGTGGCGCG
GTATTATCCCGTATTGACGCCGGGCAAGAGCAACTCGGTCGCCGCATACACTATTCTCAGAATGACTTGG
TTGAGTACTCACCAGTCACAGAAAAGCATCTTACGGATGGCATGACAGTAAGAGAATTATGCAGTGCTGC
CATAACCATGAGTGATAACACTGCGGCCAACTTACTTCTGACAACGATCGGAGGACCGAAGGAGCTAACC
GCTTTTTTGCACAACATGGGGGATCATGTAACTCGCCTTGATCGTTGGGAACCGGAGCTGAATGAAGCCA
TACCAAACGACGAGCGTGACACCACGATGCCTGTAGCAATGGCAACAACGTTGCGCAAACTATTAACTGG
CGAACTACTTACTCTAGCTTCCCGGCAACAATTAATAGACTGGATGGAGGCGGATAAAGTTGCAGGACCA
CTTCTGCGCTCGGCCCTTCCGGCTGGCTGGTTTATTGCTGATAAATCTGGAGCCGGTGAGCGTGGGTCTC
GCGGTATCATTGCAGCACTGGGGCCAGATGGTAAGCCCTCCCGTATCGTAGTTATCTACACGACGGGGAG
TCAGGCAACTATGGATGAACGAAATAGACAGATCGCTGAGATAGGTGCCTCACTGATTAAGCATTGGTAA
CTGTCAGACCAAGTTTACTCATATATACTTTAGATTGATTTAAAACTTCATTTTTAATTTAAAAGGATCT
AGGTGAAGATCCTTTTTGATAATCTCATGACCAAAATCCCTTAACGTGAGTTTTCGTTCCACTGAGCGTC
AGACCCCGTAGAAAAGATCAAAGGATCTTCTTGAGATCCTTTTTTTCTGCGCGTAATCTGCTGCTTGCAA
ACAAAAAAACCACCGCTACCAGCGGTGGTTTGTTTGCCGGATCAAGAGCTACCAACTCTTTTTCCGAAGG
TAACTGGCTTCAGCAGAGCGCAGATACCAAATACTGTCCTTCTAGTGTAGCCGTAGTTAGGCCACCACTT
CAAGAACTCTGTAGCACCGCCTACATACCTCGCTCTGCTAATCCTGTTACCAGTGGCTGCTGCCAGTGGC
GATAAGTCGTGTCTTACCGGGTTGGACTCAAGACGATAGTTACCGGATAAGGCGCAGCGGTCGGGCTGAA
CGGGGGGTTCGTGCACACAGCCCAGCTTGGAGCGAACGACCTACACCGAACTGAGATACCTACAGCGTGA
GCATTGAGAAAGCGCCACGCTTCCCGAAGGGAGAAAGGCGGACAGGTATCCGGTAAGCGGCAGGGTCGGA
ACAGGAGAGCGCACGAGGGAGCTTCCAGGGGGAAACGCCTGGTATCTTTATAGTCCTGTCGGGTTTCGCC
ACCTCTGACTTGAGCGTCGATTTTTGTGATGCTCGTCAGGGGGGCGGAGCCTATGGAAAAACGCCAGCAA
CGCGGCCTTTTTACGGTTCCTGGCCTTTTGCTGGCCTTTTGCTCACATGTTCTTTCCTGCGTTATCCCCT
GATTCTGTGGATAACCGTATTACCGCCTTTGAGTGAGCTGATACCGCTCGCCGCAGCCGAACGACCGAGC
GCAGCGAGTCAGTGAGCGAGGAAGCGGAAGAGCGCCCAATACGCAAACCGCCTCTCCCCGCGCGTTGGCC
GATTCATTAATGCAGGTTAACCTGGCTTATCGAAATTAATACGACTCACTATAGGGAGACCGGCAGATCC
GCGGCCGCATAGGCCACTAGTGGATCTGATATCATCGATGAATTCGAGCTCGTTTAAACTGGATGGCGGC
GTTAGTATCGAATCGACAGCAGTATAGCGACCAGCATTCACATACGATTGACGCATGATATTACTTTCTG
CGCACTTAACTTCGCATCTGGGCAGATGATGTCGAGGCGAAAAAAAATATAAATCACGCTAACATTTGAT
TAAAATAGAACAACTACAATATAAAAAAACTATACAAATGACAAGTTCTTGAAAACAAGAATCTTTTTAT
TGTCAGTACTGATTAGAAAAACTCATCGAGCATCAAATGAAACTGCAATTTATTCATATCAGGATTATCA
ATACCATATTTTTGAAAAAGCCGTTTCTGTAATGAAGGAGAAAACTCACCGAGGCAGTTCCATAGGATGG
CAAGATCCTGGTATCGGTCTGCGATTCCGACTCGTCCAACATCAATACAACCTATTAATTTCCCCTCGTC
AAAAATAAGGTTATCAAGTGAGAAATCACCATGAGTGACGACTGAATCCGGTGAGAATGGCAAAAGCTTA
TGCATTTCTTTCCAGACTTGTTCAACAGGCCAGCCATTACGCTCGTCATCAAAATCACTCGCATCAACCA
AACCGTTATTCATTCGTGATTGCGCCTGAGCGAGACGAAATACGCGATCGCTGTTAAAAGGACAATTACA
AACAGGAATCGAATGCAACCGGCGCAGGAACACTGCCAGCGCATCAACAATATTTTCACCTGAATCAGGA
TATTCTTCTAATACCTGGAATGCTGTTTTGCCGGGGATCGCAGTGGTGAGTAACCATGCATCATCAGGAG
TACGGATAAAATGCTTGATGGTCGGAAGAGGCATAAATTCCGTCAGCCAGTTTAGTCTGACCATCTCATC
TGTAACATCATTGGCAACGCTACCTTTGCCATGTTTCAGAAACAACTCTGGCGCATCGGGCTTCCCATAC
AATCGATAGATTGTCGCACCTGATTGCCCGACATTATCGCGAGCCCATTTATACCCATATAAATCAGCAT
CCATGTTGGAATTTAATCGCGGCCTCGAAACGTGAGTCTTTTCCTTACCCATGGTTGTTTATGTTCGGAT
GTGATGTGAGAACTGTATCCTAGCAAGATTTTAAAAGGAAGTATATGAAAGAAGAACCTCAGTGGCAAAT
CCTAACCTTTTATATTTCTCTACAGGGGCGCGGCGTGGGGACAATTCAACGCGTCTGTGAGGGGAGCGTT
TCCCTGCTCGCAGGTCTGCAGCGAGGAGCCGTAATTTTTGCTTCGCGCCGTGCGGCCATCAAAATGTATG
GATGCAAATGATTATACATGGGGATGTATGGGCTAAATGTACGGGCGACAGTCACATCATGCCCCTGAGC
TGCGCACGTCAAGACTGTCAAGGAGGGTATTCTGGGCCTCCATGTCGCTGGCCGGGTGACCCGGCGGGGA
CGAGGCAAGCTAAACAGATCTGGGTAATATAGATCAATTCCTCGATCGAGTTTACCACTCCCTATCAGTG
ATAGAGAAAAGTGAAAGTCGAGTTTACCACTCCCTATCAGTGATAGAGAAAAGTGAAAGTCGAGTTTACC
ACTCCCTATCAGTGATAGAGAAAAGTGAAAGTCGAGTTTACCACTCCCTATCAGTGATAGAGAAAAGTGA
AAGTCGAGTTTACCACTCCCTATCAGTGATAGAGAAAAGTGAAAGTCGAGTTTACCACTCCCTATCAGTG
ATAGAGAAAAGTGAAAGTCGAGTTTACCACTCCCTATCAGTGATAGAGAAAAGTGAAAGTCGAGCTCGGT
ACCCTATGGCATGCATGTGCTCTGTATGTATATAAAACTCTTGTTTTCTTCTTTTCTCTAAATATTCTTT
CCTTATACATTAGGTCCTTTGTAGCATAAATTACTATACTTCTATAGACACGCAAACACAAATACACACA
CTAAATTACCGGATCAATTCGGGGGATCCGTTTATCATCCTGGAGGTTAATTAATATGTCCCCTATACTA
GGTTATTGGAAAATTAAGGGCCTTGTGCAACCCACTCGACTTCTTTTGGAATATCTTGAAGAAAAATATG
AAGAGCATTTGTATGAGCGCGATGAAGGTGATAAATGGCGAAACAAAAAGTTTGAATTGGGTTTGGAGTT
TCCCAATCTTCCTTATTATATTGATGGTGATGTTAAATTAACACAGTCTATGGCCATCATACGTTATATA
GCTGACAAGCACAACATGTTGGGTGGTTGTCCAAAAGAGCGTGCAGAGATTTCAATGCTTGAAGGAGCGG
TTTTGGATATTAGATACGGTGTTTCGAGAATTGCATATAGTAAAGACTTTGAAACTCTCAAAGTTGATTT
TCTTAGCAAGCTACCTGAAATGCTGAAAATGTTCGAAGATCGTTTATGTCATAAAACATATTTAAATGGT
GATCATGTAACCCATCCTGACTTCATGTTGTATGACGCTCTTGATGTTGTTTTATACATGGACCCAATGT
GCCTGGATGCGTTCCCAAAATTAGTTTGTTTTAAAAAACGTATTGAAGCTATCCCACAAATTGATAAGTA
CTTGAAATCCAGCAAGTATATAGCATGGCCTTTGCAGGGCTGGCAAGCCACGTTTGGTGGTGGCGACCAT
CCTCCAAAATCGGATCTGGTTCCGCGTTGAGGCGCGCCACTTCTAAATAAGCGAATTTCTTATGATTTAT
GATTTTTATTATTAAATAAGTTATAAAAAAAATAAGTGTATACAAATTTTAAAGTGACTCTTAGGTTTTA
AAACGAAAATTCTTATTCTTGAGTAACTCTTTCCTGTAGGTCAGGTTGCTTTCTCAGGTATAGTATGAGG
TCGCTCTTATTGACCACACCTCTACCGGCAGATCCGCTAGGGATAACAGGGTAATATAGATCCGTCGACC
TGCAGCGTACGAAGCTTCAGCTGGCGGCCGCGT
