>Addgene plasmid #41026 | pFA6a-kanMX-tetO-Pcyc1-GST | addgene partial sequence | sequence record 55428 | Sp6 5'-ATTTAGGTGACACTATAG-3'
ATCTGGCGCGCCTCAACGCGGAACCAGATCCGATTTTGGAGGATGGTCGCCACCACCAAACGTGGCTTGC
CAGCCCTGCAAAGGCCATGCTATATACTTGCTGGATTTCAAGTACTTATCAATTTGTGGGATAGCTTCAA
TACGTTTTTTAAAACAAACTAATTTTGGGAACGCATCCAGGCACATTGGGTCCATGTATAAAACAACATC
AAGAGCGTCATACAACATGAAGTCAGGATGGGTTACATGATCACCATTTAAATATGTTTTATGACATAAA
CGATCTTCGAACATTTTCAGCATTTCAGGTAGCTTGCTAAGAAAATCAACTTTGAGAGTTTCAAAGTCTT
TACTATATGCAATTCTCGAAACACCGTATCTAATATCCAAAACCGCTCCTTCAAGCATTGAAATCTCTGC
ACGCTCTTTTGGACAACCACCCAACATGTTGTGCTTGTCAGCTATATAACGTATGATGGCCATAGACTGT
GTTAATTTAACATCACCATCAATATAATAAGGAAGATTGGGAAACTCCAAACCCAATTCAAACTTTTTGT
TTCGCCATTTATCACCTTCATCGCGCTCATACAAATGCTCTTCATATTTTTCTTCAAGATATTCCAAAAG
AAGTCGAGTGGGTTGCACAAGGCCCTTAATTTTCCAATAACCTAGTATAGGGGACATATTAATTAACCTC
CAGGATGATAAACGGATCCCCCGAATTGATCCGGTAATTTAGTGTGTGTATTTGTGTTTGCGTGTCTATA
GAAGTATAGTAATTTATGCTACAAAGGACCTAAT
