>Addgene plasmid #41026 | pFA6a-kanMX-tetO-Pcyc1-GST | addgene partial sequence | sequence record 55509 | T7 5'-TAATACGACTCACTATAGGG-3'
ATCTGATATCATCGATGAATTCGAGCTCGTTTAAACTGGATGGCGGCGTTAGTATCGAATCGACAGCAGT
ATAGCGACCAGCATTCACATACGATTGACGCATGATATTACTTTCTGCGCACTTAACTTCGCATCTGGGC
AGATGATGTCGAGGCGAAAAAAAATATAAATCACGCTAACATTTGATTAAAATAGAACAACTACAATATA
AAAAAACTATACAAATGACAAGTTCTTGAAAACAAGAATCTTTTTATTGTCAGTACTGATTAGAAAAACT
CATCGAGCATCAAATGAAACTGCAATTTATTCATATCAGGATTATCAATACCATATTTTTGAAAAAGCCG
TTTCTGTAATGAAGGAGAAAACTCACCGAGGCAGTTCCATAGGATGGCAAGATCCTGGTATCGGTCTGCG
ATTCCGACTCGTCCAACATCAATACAACCTATTAATTTCCCCTCGTCAAAAATAAGGTTATCAAGTGAGA
AATCACCATGAGTGACGACTGAATCCGGTGAGAATGGCAAAAGCTTATGCATTTCTTTCCAGACTTGTTC
AACAGGCCAGCCATTACGCTCGTCATCAAAATCACTCGCATCAACCAAACCGTTATTCATTCGTGATTGC
GCCTGAGCGAGACGAAATACGCGATCGCTGTTAAAAGGACAATTACAAACAGGAATCGAATGCAACCGGC
GCAGGAACACTGCCAGCGCATCAACAATATTTTCACCTGAATCANGATATTCTTCTAATACCTGGAATGC
TGTTTTGCCGGGGATCGCAGTGGTGAGTAACCA
