>Addgene plasmid #41026 | pFA6a-kanMX-tetO-Pcyc1-GST | addgene partial sequence | sequence record 55609 | TRE-F 5'-AAGTGAAAGTCGAGCTCGGTA-3'
AAACTCTTGTTTTCTTCTTTTCTCTAAATATTCTTTCCTTATACATTAGGTCCTTTGTAGCATAAATTAC
TATACTTCTATAGACACGCAAACACAAATACACACACTAAATTACCGGATCAATTCGGGGGATCCGTTTA
TCATCCTGGAGGTTAATTAATATGTCCCCTATACTAGGTTATTGGAAAATTAAGGGCCTTGTGCAACCCA
CTCGACTTCTTTTGGAATATCTTGAAGAAAAATATGAAGAGCATTTGTATGAGCGCGATGAAGGTGATAA
ATGGCGAAACAAAAAGTTTGAATTGGGTTTGGAGTTTCCCAATCTTCCTTATTATATTGATGGTGATGTT
AAATTAACACAGTCTATGGCCATCATACGTTATATAGCTGACAAGCACAACATGTTGGGTGGTTGTCCAA
AAGAGCGTGCAGAGATTTCAATGCTTGAAGGAGCGGTTTTGGATATTAGATACGGTGTTTCGAGAATTGC
ATATAGTAAAGACTTTGAAACTCTCAAAGTTGATTTTCTTAGCAAGCTACCTGAAATGCTGAAAATGTTC
GAAGATCGTTTATGTCATAAAACATATTTAAATGGTGATCATGTAACCCATCCTGACTTCATGTTGTATG
ACGCTCTTGATGTTGTTTTATACATGGACCCAATGTGCCTGGATGCGTTCCCAAAATTAGTTTGTTTTAA
AAAACGTATTGAAGCTATCCCACAAATTGATAAGTACTTGAAATCCAGCAAGTATATAGCATGGCCTTTG
CAGGGCTG
